LOCUS       Exported 8141 bp ds-DNA circular SYN 12-MAY-2021
DEFINITION  synthetic circular DNA
ACCESSION   .
VERSION     .
KEYWORDS    pSicoR-Ef1a-mCh-Puro
SOURCE      synthetic DNA construct
  ORGANISM  synthetic DNA construct
REFERENCE   1 (bases 1 to 8141)
  AUTHORS   Salomonis N, Schlieve CR, Pereira L, Wahlquist C, Colas A, Zambon
            AC, Vranizan K, Spindler MJ, Pico AR, Cline MS, Clark TA, Williams
            A, Blume JE, Samal E, Mercola M, Merrill BJ, Conklin BR
  TITLE     Alternative splicing regulates mouse embryonic stem cell
            pluripotency and differentiation.
  JOURNAL   Proc Natl Acad Sci U S A. 2010 Jun 8;107(23):10514-9. Epub 2010 May
            24.
  PUBMED    20498046
REFERENCE   2 (bases 1 to 8141)
  AUTHORS   .
  TITLE     Direct Submission
  JOURNAL   Exported May 12, 2021 from SnapGene Server 1.1.58
            http://www.snapgene.com
FEATURES             Location/Qualifiers
     source          1..8141
                     /organism="synthetic DNA construct"
                     /mol_type="other DNA"
     primer_bind     complement(56..75)
                     /label=pRS-marker
                     /note="pRS vectors, use to sequence yeast selectable
                     marker"
     enhancer        247..626
                     /label=CMV enhancer
                     /note="human cytomegalovirus immediate early enhancer"
     promoter        628..826
                     /label=CMV promoter
                     /note="human cytomegalovirus (CMV) immediate early
                     promoter"
     primer_bind     781..801
                     /label=CMV-F
                     /note="Human CMV immediate early promoter, forward primer"
     LTR             844..1024
                     /label=5' LTR (truncated)
                     /note="truncated 5' long terminal repeat (LTR) from HIV-1"
     misc_feature    1071..1196
                     /label=HIV-1 Psi
                     /note="packaging signal of human immunodeficiency virus
                     type 1"
     misc_feature    1695..1928
                     /label=RRE
                     /note="The Rev response element (RRE) of HIV-1 allows for
                     Rev-dependent mRNA export from the nucleus to the
                     cytoplasm."
     CDS             2113..2157
                     /codon_start=1
                     /product="antigenic peptide corresponding to amino acids
                     655 to 669 of the HIV envelope protein gp41 (Lutje Hulsik
                     et al., 2013)"
                     /label=gp41 peptide
                     /note="recognized by the 2H10 single-chain llama nanobody"
                     /translation="KNEQELLELDKWASL"
     misc_feature    2455..2572
                     /label=cPPT/CTS
                     /note="central polypurine tract and central termination
                     sequence of HIV-1"
     protein_bind    2825..2858
                     /label=loxP
                     /bound_moiety="Cre recombinase"
                     /note="Cre-mediated recombination occurs in the 8-bp core
                     sequence (GCATACAT)."
     promoter        3018..3229
                     /label=EF-1-alpha core promoter
                     /note="core promoter for human elongation factor
                     EF-1-alpha"
     LTR             3242..3510
                     /label=5' LTR (truncated)
                     /note="truncated 5' long terminal repeat (LTR) from human
                     T-cell leukemia virus (HTLV) type 1"
     regulatory      3548..3557
                     /regulatory_class="other"
                     /note="vertebrate consensus sequence for strong initiation
                     of translation (Kozak, 1987)"
     CDS             3554..4261
                     /codon_start=1
                     /product="monomeric derivative of DsRed fluorescent protein
                     (Shaner et al., 2004)"
                     /label=mCherry
                     /note="mammalian codon-optimized"
                     /translation="MVSKGEEDNMAIIKEFMRFKVHMEGSVNGHEFEIEGEGEGRPYEG
                     TQTAKLKVTKGGPLPFAWDILSPQFMYGSKAYVKHPADIPDYLKLSFPEGFKWERVMNF
                     EDGGVVTVTQDSSLQDGEFIYKVKLRGTNFPSDGPVMQKKTMGWEASSERMYPEDGALK
                     GEIKQRLKLKDGGHYDAEVKTTYKAKKPVQLPGAYNVNIKLDITSHNEDYTIVEQYERA
                     EGRHSTGGMDELYK"
     primer_bind     complement(3699..3717)
                     /label=mCherry-R
                     /note="mCherry, reverse primer"
     primer_bind     3967..3986
                     /label=mCherry-F
                     /note="mCherry, forward primer"
     CDS             4268..4321
                     /codon_start=1
                     /product="2A peptide from Thosea asigna virus capsid
                     protein"
                     /label=T2A
                     /note="Eukaryotic ribosomes fail to insert a peptide bond
                     between the Gly and Pro residues, yielding separate
                     polypeptides."
                     /translation="EGRGSLLTCGDVEENPGP"
     CDS             4325..4921
                     /codon_start=1
                     /gene="pac from Streptomyces alboniger"
                     /product="puromycin N-acetyltransferase"
                     /label=PuroR
                     /note="confers resistance to puromycin"
                     /translation="TEYKPTVRLATRDDVPRAVRTLAAAFADYPATRHTVDPDRHIERV
                     TELQELFLTRVGLDIGKVWVADDGAAVAVWTTPESVEAGAVFAEIGPRMAELSGSRLAA
                     QQQMEGLLAPHRPKEPAWFLATVGVSPDHQGKGLGSAVVLPGVEAAERAGVPAFLETSA
                     PRNLPFYERLGFTVTADVEVPEGPRTWCMTRKPGA"
     primer_bind     4818..4838
                     /label=Puro-F
                     /note="Puromycin resistance gene, forward primer"
     protein_bind    4941..4974
                     /label=loxP
                     /bound_moiety="Cre recombinase"
                     /note="Cre-mediated recombination occurs in the 8-bp core
                     sequence (GCATACAT)."
     misc_feature    5030..5618
                     /label=WPRE
                     /note="woodchuck hepatitis virus posttranscriptional
                     regulatory element"
     primer_bind     complement(5083..5103)
                     /label=WPRE-R
                     /note="WPRE, reverse primer"
     CDS             complement(5501..5512)
                     /codon_start=1
                     /product="Factor Xa recognition and cleavage site"
                     /label=Factor Xa site
                     /translation="IEGR"
     primer_bind     complement(5621..5637)
                     /label=KS primer
                     /note="common sequencing primer, one of multiple similar
                     variants"
     primer_bind     complement(5622..5638)
                     /label=pBluescriptKS
                     /note="For pBluescript vector"
     LTR             6147..6327
                     /label=5' LTR (truncated)
                     /note="truncated 5' long terminal repeat (LTR) from HIV-1"
     rep_origin      complement(6389..6977)
                     /direction=LEFT
                     /label=ori
                     /note="high-copy-number ColE1/pMB1/pBR322/pUC origin of
                     replication"
     primer_bind     complement(6469..6488)
                     /label=pBR322ori-F
                     /note="pBR322 origin, forward primer"
     CDS             complement(7148..8008)
                     /codon_start=1
                     /gene="bla"
                     /product="beta-lactamase"
                     /label=AmpR
                     /note="confers resistance to ampicillin, carbenicillin, and
                     related antibiotics"
                     /translation="MSIQHFRVALIPFFAAFCLPVFAHPETLVKVKDAEDQLGARVGYI
                     ELDLNSGKILESFRPEERFPMMSTFKVLLCGAVLSRIDAGQEQLGRRIHYSQNDLVEYS
                     PVTEKHLTDGMTVRELCSAAITMSDNTAANLLLTTIGGPKELTAFLHNMGDHVTRLDRW
                     EPELNEAIPNDERDTTMPVAMATTLRKLLTGELLTLASRQQLIDWMEADKVAGPLLRSA
                     LPAGWFIADKSGAGERGSRGIIAALGPDGKPSRIVVIYTTGSQATMDERNRQIAEIGAS
                     LIKHW"
     primer_bind     7771..7790
                     /label=Amp-R
                     /note="Ampicillin resistance gene, reverse primer"
     promoter        complement(8009..8113)
                     /gene="bla"
                     /label=AmpR promoter
ORIGIN
        1 gcttaagcgg tcgacggatc gggagatctc ccgatcccct atggtgcact ctcagtacaa
       61 tctgctctga tgccgcatag ttaagccagt atctgctccc tgcttgtgtg ttggaggtcg
      121 ctgagtagtg cgcgagcaaa atttaagcta caacaaggca aggcttgacc gacaattgca
      181 tgaagaatct gcttagggtt aggcgttttg cgctgcttcg cgatgtacgg gccagatata
      241 cgcgttgaca ttgattattg actagttatt aatagtaatc aattacgggg tcattagttc
      301 atagcccata tatggagttc cgcgttacat aacttacggt aaatggcccg cctggctgac
      361 cgcccaacga cccccgccca ttgacgtcaa taatgacgta tgttcccata gtaacgccaa
      421 tagggacttt ccattgacgt caatgggtgg agtatttacg gtaaactgcc cacttggcag
      481 tacatcaagt gtatcatatg ccaagtacgc cccctattga cgtcaatgac ggtaaatggc
      541 ccgcctggca ttatgcccag tacatgacct tatgggactt tcctacttgg cagtacatct
      601 acgtattagt catcgctatt accatggtga tgcggttttg gcagtacatc aatgggcgtg
      661 gatagcggtt tgactcacgg ggatttccaa gtctccaccc cattgacgtc aatgggagtt
      721 tgttttggca ccaaaatcaa cgggactttc caaaatgtcg taacaactcc gccccattga
      781 cgcaaatggg cggtaggcgt gtacggtggg aggtctatat aagcagcgcg ttttgcctgt
      841 actgggtctc tctggttaga ccagatctga gcctgggagc tctctggcta actagggaac
      901 ccactgctta agcctcaata aagcttgcct tgagtgcttc aagtagtgtg tgcccgtctg
      961 ttgtgtgact ctggtaacta gagatccctc agaccctttt agtcagtgtg gaaaatctct
     1021 agcagtggcg cccgaacagg gacttgaaag cgaaagggaa accagaggag ctctctcgac
     1081 gcaggactcg gcttgctgaa gcgcgcacgg caagaggcga ggggcggcga ctggtgagta
     1141 cgccaaaaat tttgactagc ggaggctaga aggagagaga tgggtgcgag agcgtcagta
     1201 ttaagcgggg gagaattaga tcgcgatggg aaaaaattcg gttaaggcca gggggaaaga
     1261 aaaaatataa attaaaacat atagtatggg caagcaggga gctagaacga ttcgcagtta
     1321 atcctggcct gttagaaaca tcagaaggct gtagacaaat actgggacag ctacaaccat
     1381 cccttcagac aggatcagaa gaacttagat cattatataa tacagtagca accctctatt
     1441 gtgtgcatca aaggatagag ataaaagaca ccaaggaagc tttagacaag atagaggaag
     1501 agcaaaacaa aagtaagacc accgcacagc aagcggccgg ccgcgctgat cttcagacct
     1561 ggaggaggag atatgaggga caattggaga agtgaattat ataaatataa agtagtaaaa
     1621 attgaaccat taggagtagc acccaccaag gcaaagagaa gagtggtgca gagagaaaaa
     1681 agagcagtgg gaataggagc tttgttcctt gggttcttgg gagcagcagg aagcactatg
     1741 ggcgcagcgt caatgacgct gacggtacag gccagacaat tattgtctgg tatagtgcag
     1801 cagcagaaca atttgctgag ggctattgag gcgcaacagc atctgttgca actcacagtc
     1861 tggggcatca agcagctcca ggcaagaatc ctggctgtgg aaagatacct aaaggatcaa
     1921 cagctcctgg ggatttgggg ttgctctgga aaactcattt gcaccactgc tgtgccttgg
     1981 aatgctagtt ggagtaataa atctctggaa cagatttgga atcacacgac ctggatggag
     2041 tgggacagag aaattaacaa ttacacaagc ttaatacact ccttaattga agaatcgcaa
     2101 aaccagcaag aaaagaatga acaagaatta ttggaattag ataaatgggc aagtttgtgg
     2161 aattggttta acataacaaa ttggctgtgg tatataaaat tattcataat gatagtagga
     2221 ggcttggtag gtttaagaat agtttttgct gtactttcta tagtgaatag agttaggcag
     2281 ggatattcac cattatcgtt tcagacccac ctcccaaccc cgaggggacc cgacaggccc
     2341 gaaggaatag aagaagaagg tggagagaga gacagagaca gatccattcg attagtgaac
     2401 ggatcggcac tgcgtgcgcc aattctgcag acaaatggca gtattcatcc acaattttaa
     2461 aagaaaaggg gggattgggg ggtacagtgc aggggaaaga atagtagaca taatagcaac
     2521 agacatacaa actaaagaat tacaaaaaca aattacaaaa attcaaaatt ttcgggttta
     2581 ttacagggac agcagagatc cagtttggtt agtaccgggc ccgctctaga gatccgacgc
     2641 gccatctcta ggcccgcgcc ggccccctcg cacagacttg tgggagaagc tcggctactc
     2701 ccctgccccg gttaatttgc atataatatt tcctagtaac tatagaggct taatgtgcga
     2761 taaaagacag ataatctgtt ctttttaata ctagctacat tttacatgat aggcttggat
     2821 ttctataact tcgtatagca tacattatac gaagttatac atgtcacaaa aggaaactca
     2881 ccctaactgt aaagtaattg tgtgttttga gactataaat atcccttgga gaaaagcctt
     2941 gttaacgcgc ggtgaccctc gagtactagg atccattagg cggccgcgga tctgcgatcg
     3001 ctccggtgcc cgtcagtggg cagagcgcac atcgcccaca gtccccgaga agttgggggg
     3061 aggggtcggc aattgaaccg gtgcctagag aaggtggcgc ggggtaaact gggaaagtga
     3121 tgtcgtgtac tggctccgcc tttttcccga gggtggggga gaaccgtata taagtgcagt
     3181 agtcgccgtg aacgttcttt ttcgcaacgg gtttgccgcc agaacacagc tgaagcttcg
     3241 aggggctcgc atctctcctt cacgcgcccg ccgccctacc tgaggccgcc atccacgccg
     3301 gttgagtcgc gttctgccgc ctcccgcctg tggtgcctcc tgaactgcgt ccgccgtcta
     3361 ggtaagttta aagctcaggt cgagaccggg cctttgtccg gcgctccctt ggagcctacc
     3421 tagactcagc cggctctcca cgctttgcct gaccctgctt gctcaactct acgtctttgt
     3481 ttcgttttct gttctgcgcc gttacagatc caagctgtga ccggcgccta cgctagcgct
     3541 accggtcgcc accatggtga gcaagggcga ggaggataac atggccatca tcaaggagtt
     3601 catgcgcttc aaggtgcaca tggagggctc cgtgaacggc cacgagttcg agatcgaggg
     3661 cgagggcgag ggccgcccct acgagggcac ccagaccgcc aagctgaagg tgaccaaggg
     3721 tggccccctg cccttcgcct gggacatcct gtcccctcag ttcatgtacg gctccaaggc
     3781 ctacgtgaag caccccgccg acatccccga ctacttgaag ctgtccttcc ccgagggctt
     3841 caagtgggag cgcgtgatga acttcgagga cggcggcgtg gtgaccgtga cccaggactc
     3901 ctccctgcag gacggcgagt tcatctacaa ggtgaagctg cgcggcacca acttcccctc
     3961 cgacggcccc gtaatgcaga agaagaccat gggctgggag gcctcctccg agcggatgta
     4021 ccccgaggac ggcgccctga agggcgagat caagcagagg ctgaagctga aggacggcgg
     4081 ccactacgac gctgaggtca agaccaccta caaggccaag aagcccgtgc agctgcccgg
     4141 cgcctacaac gtcaacatca agttggacat cacctcccac aacgaggact acaccatcgt
     4201 ggaacagtac gaacgcgccg agggccgcca ctccaccggc ggcatggacg agctgtacaa
     4261 gccccgggag ggcagaggaa gtcttctaac atgcggtgac gtggaggaga atcccggccc
     4321 tcgaaccgag tacaagccca cggtgcgcct cgccacccgc gacgacgtcc ccagggccgt
     4381 acgcaccctc gccgccgcgt tcgccgacta ccccgccacg cgccacaccg tcgatccgga
     4441 ccgccacatc gagcgggtca ccgagctgca agaactcttc ctcacgcgcg tcgggctcga
     4501 catcggcaag gtgtgggtcg cggacgacgg cgccgcggtg gcggtctgga ccacgccgga
     4561 gagcgtcgaa gcgggggcgg tgttcgccga gatcggcccg cgcatggccg agttgagcgg
     4621 ttcccggctg gccgcgcagc aacagatgga aggcctcctg gcgccgcacc ggcccaagga
     4681 gcccgcgtgg ttcctggcca ccgtcggcgt ctcgcccgac caccagggca agggtctggg
     4741 cagcgccgtc gtgctccccg gagtggaggc ggccgagcgc gccggggtgc ccgccttcct
     4801 ggagacctcc gcgccccgca acctcccctt ctacgagcgg ctcggcttca ccgtcaccgc
     4861 cgacgtcgag gtgcccgaag gaccgcgcac ctggtgcatg acccgcaagc ccggtgccta
     4921 agaattcgtc gagggaccta ataacttcgt atagcataca ttatacgaag ttatacatgt
     4981 ttaagggttc cggttccact aggtacaatt cgatatcaag cttatcgata atcaacctct
     5041 ggattacaaa atttgtgaaa gattgactgg tattcttaac tatgttgctc cttttacgct
     5101 atgtggatac gctgctttaa tgcctttgta tcatgctatt gcttcccgta tggctttcat
     5161 tttctcctcc ttgtataaat cctggttgct gtctctttat gaggagttgt ggcccgttgt
     5221 caggcaacgt ggcgtggtgt gcactgtgtt tgctgacgca acccccactg gttggggcat
     5281 tgccaccacc tgtcagctcc tttccgggac tttcgctttc cccctcccta ttgccacggc
     5341 ggaactcatc gccgcctgcc ttgcccgctg ctggacaggg gctcggctgt tgggcactga
     5401 caattccgtg gtgttgtcgg ggaaatcatc gtcctttcct tggctgctcg cctgtgttgc
     5461 cacctggatt ctgcgcggga cgtccttctg ctacgtccct tcggccctca atccagcgga
     5521 ccttccttcc cgcggcctgc tgccggctct gcggcctctt ccgcgtcttc gccttcgccc
     5581 tcagacgagt cggatctccc tttgggccgc ctccccgcat cgataccgtc gacctcgatc
     5641 gagacctaga aaaacatgga gcaatcacaa gtagcaatac agcagctacc aatgctgatt
     5701 gtgcctggct agaagcacaa gaggaggagg aggtgggttt tccagtcaca cctcaggtac
     5761 ctttaagacc aatgacttac aaggcagctg tagatcttag ccacttttta aaagaaaagg
     5821 ggggactgga agggctaatt cactcccaac gaagacaaga tatccttgat ctgtggatct
     5881 accacacaca aggctacttc cctgattggc agaactacac accagggcca gggatcagat
     5941 atccactgac ctttggatgg tgctacaagc tagtaccagt tgagcaagag aaggtagaag
     6001 aagccaatga aggagagaac acccgcttgt tacaccctgt gagcctgcat gggatggatg
     6061 acccggagag agaagtatta gagtggaggt ttgacagccg cctagcattt catcacatgg
     6121 cccgagagct gcatccggac tgtactgggt ctctctggtt agaccagatc tgagcctggg
     6181 agctctctgg ctaactaggg aacccactgc ttaagcctca ataaagcttg ccttgagtgc
     6241 ttcaagtagt gtgtgcccgt ctgttgtgtg actctggtaa ctagagatcc ctcagaccct
     6301 tttagtcagt gtggaaaatc tctagcagca tgtgagcaaa aggccagcaa aaggccagga
     6361 accgtaaaaa ggccgcgttg ctggcgtttt tccataggct ccgcccccct gacgagcatc
     6421 acaaaaatcg acgctcaagt cagaggtggc gaaacccgac aggactataa agataccagg
     6481 cgtttccccc tggaagctcc ctcgtgcgct ctcctgttcc gaccctgccg cttaccggat
     6541 acctgtccgc ctttctccct tcgggaagcg tggcgctttc tcatagctca cgctgtaggt
     6601 atctcagttc ggtgtaggtc gttcgctcca agctgggctg tgtgcacgaa ccccccgttc
     6661 agcccgaccg ctgcgcctta tccggtaact atcgtcttga gtccaacccg gtaagacacg
     6721 acttatcgcc actggcagca gccactggta acaggattag cagagcgagg tatgtaggcg
     6781 gtgctacaga gttcttgaag tggtggccta actacggcta cactagaaga acagtatttg
     6841 gtatctgcgc tctgctgaag ccagttacct tcggaaaaag agttggtagc tcttgatccg
     6901 gcaaacaaac caccgctggt agcggtggtt tttttgtttg caagcagcag attacgcgca
     6961 gaaaaaaagg atctcaagaa gatcctttga tcttttctac ggggtctgac gctcagtgga
     7021 acgaaaactc acgttaaggg attttggtca tgagattatc aaaaaggatc ttcacctaga
     7081 tccttttaaa ttaaaaatga agttttaaat caatctaaag tatatatgag taaacttggt
     7141 ctgacagtta ccaatgctta atcagtgagg cacctatctc agcgatctgt ctatttcgtt
     7201 catccatagt tgcctgactc cccgtcgtgt agataactac gatacgggag ggcttaccat
     7261 ctggccccag tgctgcaatg ataccgcgag acccacgctc accggctcca gatttatcag
     7321 caataaacca gccagccgga agggccgagc gcagaagtgg tcctgcaact ttatccgcct
     7381 ccatccagtc tattaattgt tgccgggaag ctagagtaag tagttcgcca gttaatagtt
     7441 tgcgcaacgt tgttgccatt gctacaggca tcgtggtgtc acgctcgtcg tttggtatgg
     7501 cttcattcag ctccggttcc caacgatcaa ggcgagttac atgatccccc atgttgtgca
     7561 aaaaagcggt tagctccttc ggtcctccga tcgttgtcag aagtaagttg gccgcagtgt
     7621 tatcactcat ggttatggca gcactgcata attctcttac tgtcatgcca tccgtaagat
     7681 gcttttctgt gactggtgag tactcaacca agtcattctg agaatagtgt atgcggcgac
     7741 cgagttgctc ttgcccggcg tcaatacggg ataataccgc gccacatagc agaactttaa
     7801 aagtgctcat cattggaaaa cgttcttcgg ggcgaaaact ctcaaggatc ttaccgctgt
     7861 tgagatccag ttcgatgtaa cccactcgtg cacccaactg atcttcagca tcttttactt
     7921 tcaccagcgt ttctgggtga gcaaaaacag gaaggcaaaa tgccgcaaaa aagggaataa
     7981 gggcgacacg gaaatgttga atactcatac tcttcctttt tcaatattat tgaagcattt
     8041 atcagggtta ttgtctcatg agcggataca tatttgaatg tatttagaaa aataaacaaa
     8101 taggggttcc gcgcacattt ccccgaaaag tgccacctga c
//
