>Addgene plasmid #31845 | pSicoR-Ef1a-mCh-Puro | addgene full sequence | sequence record 194345 | Addgene NGS Result
TTGGAGGTCGCTGAGTAGTGCGCGAGCAAAATTTAAGCTACAACAAGGCAAGGCTTGACCGACAATTGCA
TGAAGAATCTGCTTAGGGTTAGGCGTTTTGCGCTGCTTCGCGATGTACGGGCCAGATATACGCGTTGACA
TTGATTATTGACTAGTTATTAATAGTAATCAATTACGGGGTCATTAGTTCATAGCCCATATATGGAGTTC
CGCGTTACATAACTTACGGTAAATGGCCCGCCTGGCTGACCGCCCAACGACCCCCGCCCATTGACGTCAA
TAATGACGTATGTTCCCATAGTAACGCCAATAGGGACTTTCCATTGACGTCAATGGGTGGAGTATTTACG
GTAAACTGCCCACTTGGCAGTACATCAAGTGTATCATATGCCAAGTACGCCCCCTATTGACGTCAATGAC
GGTAAATGGCCCGCCTGGCATTATGCCCAGTACATGACCTTATGGGACTTTCCTACTTGGCAGTACATCT
ACGTATTAGTCATCGCTATTACCATGGTGATGCGGTTTTGGCAGTACATCAATGGGCGTGGATAGCGGTT
TGACTCACGGGGATTTCCAAGTCTCCACCCCATTGACGTCAATGGGAGTTTGTTTTGGCACCAAAATCAA
CGGGACTTTCCAAAATGTCGTAACAACTCCGCCCCATTGACGCAAATGGGCGGTAGGCGTGTACGGTGGG
AGGTCTATATAAGCAGCGCGTTTTGCCTGTACTGGGTCTCTCTGGTTAGACCAGATCTGAGCCTGGGAGC
TCTCTGGCTAACTAGGGAACCCACTGCTTAAGCCTCAATAAAGCTTGCCTTGAGTGCTTCAAGTAGTGTG
TGCCCGTCTGTTGTGTGACTCTGGTAACTAGAGATCCCTCAGACCCTTTTAGTCAGTGTGGAAAATCTCT
AGCAGTGGCGCCCGAACAGGGACTTGAAAGCGAAAGGGAAACCAGAGGAGCTCTCTCGACGCAGGACTCG
GCTTGCTGAAGCGCGCACGGCAAGAGGCGAGGGGCGGCGACTGGTGAGTACGCCAAAAATTTTGACTAGC
GGAGGCTAGAAGGAGAGAGATGGGTGCGAGAGCGTCAGTATTAAGCGGGGGAGAATTAGATCGCGATGGG
AAAAAATTCGGTTAAGGCCAGGGGGAAAGAAAAAATATAAATTAAAACATATAGTATGGGCAAGCAGGGA
GCTAGAACGATTCGCAGTTAATCCTGGCCTGTTAGAAACATCAGAAGGCTGTAGACAAATACTGGGACAG
CTACAACCATCCCTTCAGACAGGATCAGAAGAACTTAGATCATTATATAATACAGTAGCAACCCTCTATT
GTGTGCATCAAAGGATAGAGATAAAAGACACCAAGGAAGCTTTAGACAAGATAGAGGAAGAGCAAAACAA
AAGTAAGACCACCGCACAGCAAGCGGCCGGCCGCTGATCTTCAGACCTGGAGGAGGAGATATGAGGGACA
ATTGGAGAAGTGAATTATATAAATATAAAGTAGTAAAAATTGAACCATTAGGAGTAGCACCCACCAAGGC
AAAGAGAAGAGTGGTGCAGAGAGAAAAAAGAGCAGTGGGAATAGGAGCTTTGTTCCTTGGGTTCTTGGGA
GCAGCAGGAAGCACTATGGGCGCAGCGTCAATGACGCTGACGGTACAGGCCAGACAATTATTGTCTGGTA
TAGTGCAGCAGCAGAACAATTTGCTGAGGGCTATTGAGGCGCAACAGCATCTGTTGCAACTCACAGTCTG
GGGCATCAAGCAGCTCCAGGCAAGAATCCTGGCTGTGGAAAGATACCTAAAGGATCAACAGCTCCTGGGG
ATTTGGGGTTGCTCTGGAAAACTCATTTGCACCACTGCTGTGCCTTGGAATGCTAGTTGGAGTAATAAAT
CTCTGGAACAGATTTGGAATCACACGACCTGGATGGAGTGGGACAGAGAAATTAACAATTACACAAGCTT
AATACACTCCTTAATTGAAGAATCGCAAAACCAGCAAGAAAAGAATGAACAAGAATTATTGGAATTAGAT
AAATGGGCAAGTTTGTGGAATTGGTTTAACATAACAAATTGGCTGTGGTATATAAAATTATTCATAATGA
TAGTAGGAGGCTTGGTAGGTTTAAGAATAGTTTTTGCTGTACTTTCTATAGTGAATAGAGTTAGGCAGGG
ATATTCACCATTATCGTTTCAGACCCACCTCCCAACCCCGAGGGGACCCGACAGGCCCGAAGGAATAGAA
GAAGAAGGTGGAGAGAGAGACAGAGACAGATCCATTCGATTAGTGAACGGATCGGCACTGCGTGCGCCAA
TTCTGCAGACAAATGGCAGTATTCATCCACAATTTTAAAAGAAAAGGGGGGATTGGGGGGTACAGTGCAG
GGGAAAGAATAGTAGACATAATAGCAACAGACATACAAACTAAAGAATTACAAAAACAAATTACAAAAAT
TCAAAATTTTCGGGTTTATTACAGGGACAGCAGAGATCCAGTTTGGTTAGTACCGGGCCCGCTCTAGAGA
TCCGACGCGCCATCTCTAGGCCCGCGCCGGCCCCCTCGCACAGACTTGTGGGAGAAGCTCGGCTACTCCC
CTGCCCCGGTTAATTTGCATATAATATTTCCTAGTAACTATAGAGGCTTAATGTGCGATAAAAGACAGAT
AATCTGTTCTTTTTAATACTAGCTACATTTTACATGATAGGCTTGGATTTCTATAACTTCGTATAGCATA
CATTATACGAAGTTATACATGTCACAAAAGGAAACTCACCCTAACTGTAAAGTAATTGTGTGTTTTGAGA
CTATAAATATCCCTTGGAGAAAAGCCTTGTTAACGCGCGGTGACCCTCGAGTACTAGGATCCATTAGGCG
GCCGCGGATCTGCGATCGCTCCGGTGCCCGTCAGTGGGCAGAGCGCACATCGCCCACAGTCCCCGAGAAG
TTGGGGGGAGGGGTCGGCAATTGAACCGGTGCCTAGAGAAGGTGGCGCGGGGTAAACTGGGAAAGTGATG
TCGTGTACTGGCTCCGCCTTTTTCCCGAGGGTGGGGGAGAACCGTATATAAGTGCAGTAGTCGCCGTGAA
CGTTCTTTTTCGCAACGGGTTTGCCGCCAGAACACAGCTGAAGCTTCGAGGGGCTCGCATCTCTCCTTCA
CGCGCCCGCCGCCCTACCTGAGGCCGCCATCCACGCCGGTTGAGTCGCGTTCTGCCGCCTCCCGCCTGTG
GTGCCTCCTGAACTGCGTCCGCCGTCTAGGTAAGTTTAAAGCTCAGGTCGAGACCGGGCCTTTGTCCGGC
GCTCCCTTGGAGCCTACCTAGACTCAGCCGGCTCTCCACGCTTTGCCTGACCCTGCTTGCTCAACTCTAC
GTCTTTGTTTCGTTTTCTGTTCTGCGCCGTTACAGATCCAAGCTGTGACCGGCGCCTACGCTAGCGCTAC
CGGTCGCCACCATGGTGAGCAAGGGCGAGGAGGATAACATGGCCATCATCAAGGAGTTCATGCGCTTCAA
GGTGCACATGGAGGGCTCCGTGAACGGCCACGAGTTCGAGATCGAGGGCGAGGGCGAGGGCCGCCCCTAC
GAGGGCACCCAGACCGCCAAGCTGAAGGTGACCAAGGGTGGCCCCCTGCCCTTCGCCTGGGACATCCTGT
CCCCTCAGTTCATGTACGGCTCCAAGGCCTACGTGAAGCACCCCGCCGACATCCCCGACTACTTGAAGCT
GTCCTTCCCCGAGGGCTTCAAGTGGGAGCGCGTGATGAACTTCGAGGACGGCGGCGTGGTGACCGTGACC
CAGGACTCCTCCCTGCAGGACGGCGAGTTCATCTACAAGGTGAAGCTGCGCGGCACCAACTTCCCCTCCG
ACGGCCCCGTAATGCAGAAGAAGACCATGGGCTGGGAGGCCTCCTCCGAGCGGATGTACCCCGAGGACGG
CGCCCTGAAGGGCGAGATCAAGCAGAGGCTGAAGCTGAAGGACGGCGGCCACTACGACGCTGAGGTCAAG
ACCACCTACAAGGCCAAGAAGCCCGTGCAGCTGCCCGGCGCCTACAACGTCAACATCAAGTTGGACATCA
CCTCCCACAACGAGGACTACACCATCGTGGAACAGTACGAACGCGCCGAGGGCCGCCACTCCACCGGCGG
CATGGACGAGCTGTACAAGCCCCGGGAGGGCAGAGGAAGTCTTCTAACATGCGGTGACGTGGAGGAGAAT
CCCGGCCCTCGAACCGAGTACAAGCCCACGGTGCGCCTCGCCACCCGCGACGACGTCCCCAGGGCCGTAC
GCACCCTCGCCGCCGCGTTCGCCGACTACCCCGCCACGCGCCACACCGTCGATCCGGACCGCCACATCGA
GCGGGTCACCGAGCTGCAAGAACTCTTCCTCACGCGCGTCGGGCTCGACATCGGCAAGGTGTGGGTCGCG
GACGACGGCGCCGCGGTGGCGGTCTGGACCACGCCGGAGAGCGTCGAAGCGGGGGCGGTGTTCGCCGAGA
TCGGCCCGCGCATGGCCGAGTTGAGCGGTTCCCGGCTGGCCGCGCAGCAACAGATGGAAGGCCTCCTGGC
GCCGCACCGGCCCAAGGAGCCCGCGTGGTTCCTGGCCACCGTCGGCGTCTCGCCCGACCACCAGGGCAAG
GGTCTGGGCAGCGCCGTCGTGCTCCCCGGAGTGGAGGCGGCCGAGCGCGCCGGGGTGCCCGCCTTCCTGG
AGACCTCCGCGCCCCGCAACCTCCCCTTCTACGAGCGGCTCGGCTTCACCGTCACCGCCGACGTCGAGGT
GCCCGAAGGACCGCGCACCTGGTGCATGACCCGCAAGCCCGGTGCCTAAGAATTCGTCGAGGGACCTAAT
AACTTCGTATAGCATACATTATACGAAGTTATACATGTTTAAGGGTTCCGGTTCCACTAGGTACAATTCG
ATATCAAGCTTATCGATAATCAACCTCTGGATTACAAAATTTGTGAAAGATTGACTGGTATTCTTAACTA
TGTTGCTCCTTTTACGCTATGTGGATACGCTGCTTTAATGCCTTTGTATCATGCTATTGCTTCCCGTATG
GCTTTCATTTTCTCCTCCTTGTATAAATCCTGGTTGCTGTCTCTTTATGAGGAGTTGTGGCCCGTTGTCA
GGCAACGTGGCGTGGTGTGCACTGTGTTTGCTGACGCAACCCCCACTGGTTGGGGCATTGCCACCACCTG
TCAGCTCCTTTCCGGGACTTTCGCTTTCCCCCTCCCTATTGCCACGGCGGAACTCATCGCCGCCTGCCTT
GCCCGCTGCTGGACAGGGGCTCGGCTGTTGGGCACTGACAATTCCGTGGTGTTGTCGGGGAAATCATCGT
CCTTTCCTTGGCTGCTCGCCTGTGTTGCCACCTGGATTCTGCGCGGGACGTCCTTCTGCTACGTCCCTTC
GGCCCTCAATCCAGCGGACCTTCCTTCCCGCGGCCTGCTGCCGGCTCTGCGGCCTCTTCCGCGTCTTCGC
CTTCGCCCTCAGACGAGTCGGATCTCCCTTTGGGCCGCCTCCCCGCATCGATACCGTCGACCTCGATCGA
GACCTAGAAAAACATGGAGCAATCACAAGTAGCAATACAGCAGCTACCAATGCTGATTGTGCCTGGCTAG
AAGCACAAGAGGAGGAGGAGGTGGGTTTTCCAGTCACACCTCAGGTACCTTTAAGACCAATGACTTACAA
GGCAGCTGTAGATCTTAGCCACTTTTTAAAAGAAAAGGGGGGACTGGAAGGGCTAATTCACTCCCAACGA
AGACAAGATATCCTTGATCTGTGGATCTACCACACACAAGGCTACTTCCCTGATTGGCAGAACTACACAC
CAGGGCCAGGGATCAGATATCCACTGACCTTTGGATGGTGCTACAAGCTAGTACCAGTTGAGCAAGAGAA
GGTAGAAGAAGCCAATGAAGGAGAGAACACCCGCTTGTTACACCCTGTGAGCCTGCATGGGATGGATGAC
CCGGAGAGAGAAGTATTAGAGTGGAGGTTTGACAGCCGCCTAGCATTTCATCACATGGCCCGAGAGCTGC
ATCCGGACTGTACTGGGTCTCTCTGGTTAGACCAGATCTGAGCCTGGGAGCTCTCTGGCTAACTAGGGAA
CCCACTGCTTAAGCCTCAATAAAGCTTGCCTTGAGTGCTTCAAGTAGTGTGTGCCCGTCTGTTGTGTGAC
TCTGGTAACTAGAGATCCCTCAGACCCTTTTAGTCAGTGTGGAAAATCTCTAGCAGCATGTGAGCAAAAG
GCCAGCAAAAGGCCAGGAACCGTAAAAAGGCCGCGTTGCTGGCGTTTTTCCATAGGCTCCGCCCCCCTGA
CGAGCATCACAAAAATCGACGCTCAAGTCAGAGGTGGCGAAACCCGACAGGACTATAAAGATACCAGGCG
TTTCCCCCTGGAAGCTCCCTCGTGCGCTCTCCTGTTCCGACCCTGCCGCTTACCGGATACCTGTCCGCCT
TTCTCCCTTCGGGAAGCGTGGCGCTTTCTCATAGCTCACGCTGTAGGTATCTCAGTTCGGTGTAGGTCGT
TCGCTCCAAGCTGGGCTGTGTGCACGAACCCCCCGTTCAGCCCGACCGCTGCGCCTTATCCGGTAACTAT
CGTCTTGAGTCCAACCCGGTAAGACACGACTTATCGCCACTGGCAGCAGCCACTGGTAACAGGATTAGCA
GAGCGAGGTATGTAGGCGGTGCTACAGAGTTCTTGAAGTGGTGGCCTAACTACGGCTACACTAGAAGAAC
AGTATTTGGTATCTGCGCTCTGCTGAAGCCAGTTACCTTCGGAAAAAGAGTTGGTAGCTCTTGATCCGGC
AAACAAACCACCGCTGGTAGCGGTGGTTTTTTTGTTTGCAAGCAGCAGATTACGCGCAGAAAAAAAGGAT
CTCAAGAAGATCCTTTGATCTTTTCTACGGGGTCTGACGCTCAGTGGAACGAAAACTCACGTTAAGGGAT
TTTGGTCATGAGATTATCAAAAAGGATCTTCACCTAGATCCTTTTAAATTAAAAATGAAGTTTTAAATCA
ATCTAAAGTATATATGAGTAAACTTGGTCTGACAGTTACCAATGCTTAATCAGTGAGGCACCTATCTCAG
CGATCTGTCTATTTCGTTCATCCATAGTTGCCTGACTCCCCGTCGTGTAGATAACTACGATACGGGAGGG
CTTACCATCTGGCCCCAGTGCTGCAATGATACCGCGAGACCCACGCTCACCGGCTCCAGATTTATCAGCA
ATAAACCAGCCAGCCGGAAGGGCCGAGCGCAGAAGTGGTCCTGCAACTTTATCCGCCTCCATCCAGTCTA
TTAATTGTTGCCGGGAAGCTAGAGTAAGTAGTTCGCCAGTTAATAGTTTGCGCAACGTTGTTGCCATTGC
TACAGGCATCGTGGTGTCACGCTCGTCGTTTGGTATGGCTTCATTCAGCTCCGGTTCCCAACGATCAAGG
CGAGTTACATGATCCCCCATGTTGTGCAAAAAAGCGGTTAGCTCCTTCGGTCCTCCGATCGTTGTCAGAA
GTAAGTTGGCCGCAGTGTTATCACTCATGGTTATGGCAGCACTGCATAATTCTCTTACTGTCATGCCATC
CGTAAGATGCTTTTCTGTGACTGGTGAGTACTCAACCAAGTCATTCTGAGAATAGTGTATGCGGCGACCG
AGTTGCTCTTGCCCGGCGTCAATACGGGATAATACCGCGCCACATAGCAGAACTTTAAAAGTGCTCATCA
TTGGAAAACGTTCTTCGGGGCGAAAACTCTCAAGGATCTTACCGCTGTTGAGATCCAGTTCGATGTAACC
CACTCGTGCACCCAACTGATCTTCAGCATCTTTTACTTTCACCAGCGTTTCTGGGTGAGCAAAAACAGGA
AGGCAAAATGCCGCAAAAAAGGGAATAAGGGCGACACGGAAATGTTGAATACTCATACTCTTCCTTTTTC
AATATTATTGAAGCATTTATCAGGGTTATTGTCTCATGAGCGGATACATATTTGAATGTATTTAGAAAAA
TAAACAAATAGGGGTTCCGCGCACATTTCCCCGAAAAGTGCCACCTGACGTCGACGGATCGGGAGATCTC
CCGATCCCCTATGGTGCACTCTCAGTACAATCTGCTCTGATGCCGCATAGTTAAGCCAGTATCTGCTCCC
TGCTTGTGTG
Features (pLannotate 1.2.2; 25 found; start..end, strand, type, name):
    137..516     +  enhancer       CMV enhancer: human cytomegalovirus immediate early enhancer
    517..716     +  promoter       CMV promoter: human cytomegalovirus (CMV) immediate early promoter
    734..914     +  LTR            5' LTR (truncated): truncated 5' long terminal repeat (LTR) from HIV-1
    961..1086    +  misc_feature   HIV-1 Ψ: packaging signal of human immunodeficiency virus type 1
   1070..1408    +  CDS            HIV-1 gag (fragment): gag protein from human immunodeficiency virus 1; gag
   1583..1816    +  misc_feature   RRE: The Rev response element (RRE) of HIV-1 allows for Rev-dependent mRNA export from the nucleus to the cytoplasm.
   2193..2293    +  CDS            Rev (fragment): human immunodeficiency virus 1 (HIV-1) Rev protein; rev; enhances nuclear export of unspliced and incompletely spliced viral mRNAs
   2343..2460    +  misc_feature   cPPT/CTS: central polypurine tract and central termination sequence of HIV-1
   2519..2716    +  promoter       U6 promoter (fragment): RNA polymerase III promoter for mouse U6 snRNA (Das et al., 1988)
   2713..2746    +  protein_bind   loxP: Cre-mediated recombination occurs in the 8-bp core sequence (GCATACAT). Cre recombinase
   2753..2831    +  promoter       U6 promoter (fragment): RNA polymerase III promoter for mouse U6 snRNA (Das et al., 1988)
   2906..3117    +  promoter       EF-1α core promoter: core promoter for human elongation factor EF-1α
   3130..3398    +  LTR            5' LTR (truncated): truncated 5' long terminal repeat (LTR) from human T-cell leukemia virus (HTLV) type 1
   3442..4149    +  CDS            mCherry: mCherry is a basic (constitutively fluorescent) red fluorescent protein published in 2004, derived from Discosoma sp.. It is reported to be a very rapidly-maturing monomer with low acid sensitivity.
   4213..4807    +  CDS            PuroR (fragment): puromycin N-acetyltransferase; pac from Streptomyces; confers resistance to puromycin
   4829..4862    +  protein_bind   loxP: Cre-mediated recombination occurs in the 8-bp core sequence (GCATACAT). Cre recombinase
   4895..4918    +  misc_feature   MCS (fragment): pBluescript multiple cloning site
   4918..5506    +  misc_feature   WPRE: woodchuck hepatitis virus posttranscriptional regulatory element
   5507..5526    +  misc_feature   MCS (fragment): pBluescript multiple cloning site
   5528..6028    +  CDS            nef (fragment): NEF_HV1LA - Experimental evidence at protein level: Swiss-Prot protein existence level 1. Extracellular Nef protein targets CD4(+) T-lymphocytes for apoptosis by interacting with CXCR4 surface receptors. From Human immunodeficiency virus type 1 group M subtype B (isolate Lai) (HIV-1).
   6035..6215    +  LTR            5' LTR (truncated): truncated 5' long terminal repeat (LTR) from HIV-1
   6277..6865    -  rep_origin     ori: high-copy-number ColE1/pMB1/pBR322/pUC origin of replication
   7036..7896    -  CDS            AmpR: β-lactamase; bla; confers resistance to ampicillin, carbenicillin, and related antibiotics
   7897..8001    -  promoter       AmpR promoter: bla
   8060..8112    -  misc_feature   bom (fragment): basis of mobility region from pBR322
