[The description below was written by a language model from this plasmid's Addgene catalogue record, the feature table of its GenBank file and pLannotate feature annotations shown in this document.]
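Description:
pSicoR-Ef1a-mCh-Puro is an empty HIV-1-based lentiviral backbone for Cre-regulated ("Cre-off") shRNA expression in mammalian cells, derived from pSicoR-mCherry. It is maintained in bacteria as a high-copy plasmid through a ColE1/pUC-type origin and an ampicillin resistance gene. The viral portion begins with a CMV enhancer/promoter fused to a truncated 5' LTR, which drives genomic RNA production in packaging cells. This is followed by the Psi packaging signal, the Rev response element, the cPPT/CTS and, further downstream, a WPRE and a truncated 3' LTR. The deposited GenBank record (8141 bp) and the sequencing-derived annotation (8130 nt) agree on the overall layout, but only the latter detects the U6 promoter.

The payload combines two expression units. A mouse U6 RNA polymerase III promoter drives the shRNA, whose coding oligos are cloned into HpaI and XhoI sites as in the original pSicoR. No shRNA is present in this backbone. In the annotation, one loxP site sits between two U6 promoter fragments, so it is embedded within the promoter. Downstream, an EF-1α core promoter with an HTLV-1 LTR-derived segment replaces the parental CMV promoter and drives a single mCherry-T2A-puromycin N-acetyltransferase transcript. T2A ribosomal skipping yields separate red fluorescent and drug-resistance proteins, so transduced cells can be tracked and selected with puromycin. A second loxP follows the puromycin gene. Cre therefore excises the floxed region, removing the reporter cassette and the shRNA, which switches knockdown off and, per the map, also removes puromycin resistance. The vector is suited to stable, conditionally reversible RNAi, and the associated publication concerns mouse embryonic stem cells.
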