Addgene plasmid #31845: pSicoR-Ef1a-mCh-Puro
Purpose: (Empty Backbone) Cre-regulated lentiviral shRNA vector. Cre addition causes both mCherry and shRNA to be recombined out of the construct, turning OFF shRNA expression. Includes puromycin selection.
Depositing lab: Bruce Conklin. Depositing organization: J. David Gladstone Institutes. Publication: Alternative splicing regulates mouse embryonic stem cell pluripotency and differentiation. Salomonis N, Schlieve CR, Pereira L, Wahlquist C, Colas A, Zambon AC, Vranizan K, Spindler MJ, Pico AR, Cline MS, Clark TA, Williams A, Blume JE, Samal E, Mercola M, Merrill BJ, Conklin BR. Proc Natl Acad Sci U S A. 2010 Jun 8;107(23):10514-9. Epub 2010 May 24. 10.1073/pnas.0912260107 PubMed 20498046.
Backbone
  Vector backbone: pSicoR-mCH
  Backbone manufacturer: Addgene plasmid #21907
  Backbone size (bp): 8141
  Modifications to backbone: The pSicoR-Ef1α-mCh-Puro lentiviral construct was created by replacing the CMV promoter of pSicoR-mCherry (Addgene vector 21907) with Ef1α and adding an in-frame T2A-puromycin-resistance gene cassette following mCherry. A single RNA molecule is generated for mCherry-T2A-puromycin and two polypeptides are produced by the T2A ribosomal skip motif. The shRNA coding oligos are cloned into the HpaI and XhoI restriction sites as described for pSicoR.
  Vector type: Mammalian Expression, Lentiviral, RNAi, Cre/Lox
  Promoter: U6 for shRNA; Ef1alpha for mCherry-puromycin
  Selectable markers: Puromycin
Growth in bacteria
  Bacterial resistance: Ampicillin, 100 μg/mL
  Growth temperature: 37°C
  Growth strain: Stbl3
  Copy number: High Copy
Terms and licenses: Academic/Nonprofit Terms; Industry Terms: Not Available to Industry
Depositor comments: The pSicoR-Ef1α-mCh-Puro lentiviral construct was created by replacing the CMV promoter of pSicoR-mCherry (Addgene vector 21907) with Ef1α and adding an in-frame T2A-puromycin-resistance gene cassette following mCherry. A single RNA molecule is generated for mCherry-T2A-puromycin and two polypeptides are produced by the T2A ribosomal skip motif. The shRNA coding oligos are cloned into the HpaI and XhoI restriction sites as described for pSicoR.
How to cite: pSicoR-Ef1a-mCh-Puro was a gift from Bruce Conklin (Addgene plasmid # 31845 ; http://n2t.net/addgene:31845 ; RRID:Addgene_31845)
