>Addgene plasmid #31845 | pSicoR-Ef1a-mCh-Puro | addgene partial sequence | sequence record 136469 | U6 5'-cagtgcaggggaaagaatagtagac-3'
AAACAAATTACAAAAATTCAAAATTTTCGGGTTTATTACAGGGACAGCAGAGATCCAGTTTGGTTAGTAC
CGGGCCCGCTCTAGAGATCCGACGCGCCATCTCTAGGCCCGCGCCGGCCCCCTCGCACAGACTTGTGGGA
GAAGCTCGGCTACTCCCCTGCCCCGGTTAATTTGCATATAATATTTCCTAGTAACTATAGAGGCTTAATG
TGCGATAAAAGACAGATAATCTGTTCTTTTTAATACTAGCTACATTTTACATGATAGGCTTGGATTTCTA
TAACTTCGTATAGCATACATTATACGAAGTTATACATGTCACAAAAGGAAACTCACCCTAACTGTAAAGT
AATTGTGTGTTTTGAGACTATAAATATCCCTTGGAGAAAAGCCTTGTTAACGCGCGGTGACCCTCGAGTA
CTAGGATCCATTAGGCGGCCGCGGATCTGCGATCGCTCCGGTGCCCGTCAGTGGGCAGAGCGCACATCGC
CCACAGTCCCCGAGAAGTTGGGGGGAGGGGTCGGCAATTGAACCGGTGCCTAGAGAAGGTGGCGCGGGGT
AAACTGGGAAAGTGATGT
