>Addgene plasmid #31845 | pSicoR-Ef1a-mCh-Puro | addgene partial sequence | sequence record 156692 | EF1a-F_alt 5'-gccgtgaacgttctttttc-3'
GCTGAAGCTTCGAGGGGCTCGCATCTCTCCTTCACGCGCCCGCCGCCCTACCTGAGGCCGCCATCCACGC
CGGTTGAGTCGCGTTCTGCCGCCTCCCGCCTGTGGTGCCTCCTGAACTGCGTCCGCCGTCTAGGTAAGTT
TAAAGCTCAGGTCGAGACCGGGCCTTTGTCCGGCGCTCCCTTGGAGCCTACCTAGACTCAGCCGGCTCTC
CACGCTTTGCCTGACCCTGCTTGCTCAACTCTACGTCTTTGTTTCGTTTTCTGTTCTGCGCCGTTACAGA
TCCAAGCTGTGACCGGCGCCTACGCTAGCGCTACCGGTCGCCACCATGGTGAGCAAGGGCGAGGAGGATA
ACATGGCCATCATCAAGGAGTTCATGCGCTTCAAGGTGCACATGGAGGGCTCCGTGAACGGCCACGAGTT
CGAGATCGAGGGCGAGGGCGAGGGCCGCCCCTACGAGGGCACCCAGACCGCCAAGCTGAAGGTGACCAAG
GGTGGCCCCCTGCCCTTCGCCTGGGACATCCTGTCCCCTCAGTTCATGTACGGCTCCAAGGCCTACGTGA
AGCACCCCGCCGACATCCCCGACTACTTGAAGCTGTCCTTCCCCGAGGGCTTCAAGTGGGAGCGCGTGAT
GAACTT
