>Addgene plasmid #31845 | pSicoR-Ef1a-mCh-Puro | addgene partial sequence | sequence record 156693 | WPRE-R 5'-CATAGCGTAAAAGGAGCAACA-3'
AATTTTGTAATCCAGAGGTTGATTATCGATAAGCTTGATATCGAATTGTACCTAGTGGAACCGGAACCCT
TAAACATGTATAACTTCGTATAATGTATGCTATACGAAGTTATTAGGTCCCTCGACGAATTCTTAGGCAC
CGGGCTTGCGGGTCATGCACCAGGTGCGCGGTCCTTCGGGCACCTCGACATCGGCGGTGACGGTGAAGCC
GAGCCGCTCGTAGAAGGGGAGGTTGCGGGGCGCGGAGGTCTCCAGGAAGGCGGGCACCCCGGCGCGCTCG
GCCGCCTCCACTCCGGGGAGCACGACGGCGCTGCCC
